LOCUS       Exported 3244 bp ds-DNA circular SYN 13-MAY-2021
DEFINITION  Multisite Gateway middle entry vector for fusing mScarlet to the 5'
            end of an ORF..
ACCESSION   .
VERSION     .
KEYWORDS    pME-mScarlet-NS
SOURCE      synthetic DNA construct
  ORGANISM  synthetic DNA construct
REFERENCE   1 (bases 1 to 3244)
  TITLE     New_for_revision
  JOURNAL   Unpublished
REFERENCE   2 (bases 1 to 3244)
  AUTHORS   .
  TITLE     Direct Submission
  JOURNAL   Exported May 13, 2021 from SnapGene Server 1.1.58
            http://www.snapgene.com
FEATURES             Location/Qualifiers
     source          1..3244
                     /organism="synthetic DNA construct"
                     /mol_type="other DNA"
     primer_bind     217..234
                     /label=L4440
                     /note="L4440 vector, forward primer"
     terminator      393..420
                     /label=rrnB T2 terminator
                     /note="transcription terminator T2 from the E. coli rrnB
                     gene"
     terminator      512..598
                     /gene="Escherichia coli rrnB"
                     /label=rrnB T1 terminator
                     /note="transcription terminator T1 from the E. coli rrnB
                     gene"
     primer_bind     647..669
                     /label=M13/pUC Forward
                     /note="In lacZ gene"
     primer_bind     661..678
                     /label=M13 Forward
                     /note="In lacZ gene. Also called M13-F20 or M13 (-21)
                     Forward"
     primer_bind     662..678
                     /label=M13 fwd
                     /note="common sequencing primer, one of multiple similar
                     variants"
     protein_bind    694..793
                     /gene="mutant version of attL"
                     /label=attL1
                     /bound_moiety="LR Clonase(TM)"
                     /note="recombination site for the Gateway(R) LR reaction"
     regulatory      794..803
                     /regulatory_class="other"
                     /note="vertebrate consensus sequence for strong initiation
                     of translation (Kozak, 1987)"
     protein_bind    complement(1494..1593)
                     /gene="mutant version of attL"
                     /label=attL2
                     /bound_moiety="LR Clonase(TM)"
                     /note="recombination site for the Gateway(R) LR reaction"
     primer_bind     complement(1610..1629)
                     /label=T7
                     /note="T7 promoter, forward primer"
     promoter        complement(1611..1629)
                     /label=T7 promoter
                     /note="promoter for bacteriophage T7 RNA polymerase"
     primer_bind     complement(1634..1650)
                     /label=M13 rev
                     /note="common sequencing primer, one of multiple similar
                     variants"
     primer_bind     complement(1634..1650)
                     /label=M13 Reverse
                     /note="In lacZ gene. Also called M13-rev"
     primer_bind     complement(1752..1771)
                     /label=pENTR-R
                     /note="pENTR vectors, reverse primer"
     CDS             1763..2572
                     /codon_start=1
                     /gene="aph(3')-Ia"
                     /product="aminoglycoside phosphotransferase"
                     /label=KanR
                     /note="confers resistance to kanamycin in bacteria or G418
                     (Geneticin(R)) in eukaryotes"
                     /translation="MSHIQRETSRPRLNSNMDADLYGYKWARDNVGQSGATIYRLYGKP
                     DAPELFLKHGKGSVANDVTDEMVRLNWLTEFMPLPTIKHFIRTPDDAWLLTTAIPGKTA
                     FQVLEEYPDSGENIVDALAVFLRRLHSIPVCNCPFNSDRVFRLAQAQSRMNNGLVDASD
                     FDDERNGWPVEQVWKEMHKLLPFSPDSVVTHGDFSLDNLIFDEGKLIGCIDVGRVGIAD
                     RYQDLAILWNCLGEFSPSLQKRLFQKYGIDNPDMNKLQFHLMLDEFF"
     primer_bind     complement(1830..1849)
                     /label=Kan-R
                     /note="Kanamycin resistance gene, reverse primer"
     rep_origin      2719..63
                     /direction=RIGHT
                     /label=ori
                     /note="high-copy-number ColE1/pMB1/pBR322/pUC origin of
                     replication"
     primer_bind     3208..3227
                     /label=pBR322ori-F
                     /note="pBR322 origin, forward primer"
ORIGIN
        1 cgccacctct gacttgagcg tcgatttttg tgatgctcgt caggggggcg gagcctatgg
       61 aaaaacgcca gcaacgcggc ctttttacgg ttcctggcct tttgctggcc ttttgctcac
      121 atgttctttc ctgcgttatc ccctgattct gtggataacc gtattaccgc ctttgagtga
      181 gctgataccg ctcgccgcag ccgaacgacc gagcgcagcg agtcagtgag cgaggaagcg
      241 gaagagcgcc caatacgcaa accgcctctc cccgcgcgtt ggccgattca ttaatgcagc
      301 tggcacgaca ggtttcccga ctggaaagcg ggcagtgagc gcaacgcaat taatacgcgt
      361 accgctagcc aggaagagtt tgtagaaacg caaaaaggcc atccgtcagg atggccttct
      421 gcttagtttg atgcctggca gtttatggcg ggcgtcctgc ccgccaccct ccgggccgtt
      481 gcttcacaac gttcaaatcc gctcccggcg gatttgtcct actcaggaga gcgttcaccg
      541 acaaacaaca gataaaacga aaggcccagt cttccgactg agcctttcgt tttatttgat
      601 gcctggcagt tccctactct cgcgttaacg ctagcatgga tgttttccca gtcacgacgt
      661 tgtaaaacga cggccagtct taagctcggg ccccaaataa tgattttatt ttgactgata
      721 gtgacctgtt cgttgcaaca aattgatgag caatgctttt ttataatgcc aactttgtac
      781 aaaaaagcag gctgccacca tggtatctaa aggagaggct gtcatcaaag agtttatgag
      841 atttaaagtc cacatggagg gaagcatgaa cggtcatgag tttgaaatag aaggagaagg
      901 tgagggtcga ccttacgaag gtacccagac cgcgaagttg aaagttacca aagggggccc
      961 cttgccgttc agttgggaca tcctgtcccc tcaatttatg tacggaagca gggcttttac
     1021 gaaacatccg gctgacattc ccgattacta taagcaaagt ttccccgagg gctttaagtg
     1081 ggagcgcgta atgaattttg aggatggcgg tgctgttaca gtcacacagg atacatccct
     1141 cgaagacgga acgttgatct acaaagttaa acttcgcggg actaacttcc cgcccgatgg
     1201 ccctgtgatg caaaagaaga ctatgggatg ggaggccagc acggaaagac tctaccctga
     1261 agatggcgta cttaaaggtg atataaaaat ggctctgcgc ctgaaggatg gaggtcgtta
     1321 cctcgccgat ttcaagacca cctacaaagc caaaaaaccc gtgcagatgc ctggcgcata
     1381 taatgtagat aggaagctgg acatcactag ccataatgaa gattacaccg ttgtagagca
     1441 atacgaacga tcagagggcc gtcactcaac cggcggtatg gatgaactct ataagccagc
     1501 tttcttgtac aaagttggca ttataagaaa gcattgctta tcaatttgtt gcaacgaaca
     1561 ggtcactatc agtcaaaata aaatcattat ttgccatcca gctgatatcc cctatagtga
     1621 gtcgtattac atggtcatag ctgtttcctg gcagctctgg cccgtgtctc aaaatctctg
     1681 atgttacatt gcacaagata aaaatatatc atcatgaaca ataaaactgt ctgcttacat
     1741 aaacagtaat acaaggggtg ttatgagcca tattcaacgg gaaacgtcga ggccgcgatt
     1801 aaattccaac atggatgctg atttatatgg gtataaatgg gctcgcgata atgtcgggca
     1861 atcaggtgcg acaatctatc gcttgtatgg gaagcccgat gcgccagagt tgtttctgaa
     1921 acatggcaaa ggtagcgttg ccaatgatgt tacagatgag atggtcagac taaactggct
     1981 gacggaattt atgcctcttc cgaccatcaa gcattttatc cgtactcctg atgatgcatg
     2041 gttactcacc actgcgatcc ccggaaaaac agcattccag gtattagaag aatatcctga
     2101 ttcaggtgaa aatattgttg atgcgctggc agtgttcctg cgccggttgc attcgattcc
     2161 tgtttgtaat tgtcctttta acagcgatcg cgtatttcgt ctcgctcagg cgcaatcacg
     2221 aatgaataac ggtttggttg atgcgagtga ttttgatgac gagcgtaatg gctggcctgt
     2281 tgaacaagtc tggaaagaaa tgcataaact tttgccattc tcaccggatt cagtcgtcac
     2341 tcatggtgat ttctcacttg ataaccttat ttttgacgag gggaaattaa taggttgtat
     2401 tgatgttgga cgagtcggaa tcgcagaccg ataccaggat cttgccatcc tatggaactg
     2461 cctcggtgag ttttctcctt cattacagaa acggcttttt caaaaatatg gtattgataa
     2521 tcctgatatg aataaattgc agtttcattt gatgctcgat gagtttttct aatcagaatt
     2581 ggttaattgg ttgtaacact ggcagagcat tacgctgact tgacgggacg gcgcaagctc
     2641 atgaccaaaa tcccttaacg tgagttacgc gtcgttccac tgagcgtcag accccgtaga
     2701 aaagatcaaa ggatcttctt gagatccttt ttttctgcgc gtaatctgct gcttgcaaac
     2761 aaaaaaacca ccgctaccag cggtggtttg tttgccggat caagagctac caactctttt
     2821 tccgaaggta actggcttca gcagagcgca gataccaaat actgttcttc tagtgtagcc
     2881 gtagttaggc caccacttca agaactctgt agcaccgcct acatacctcg ctctgctaat
     2941 cctgttacca gtggctgctg ccagtggcga taagtcgtgt cttaccgggt tggactcaag
     3001 acgatagtta ccggataagg cgcagcggtc gggctgaacg gggggttcgt gcacacagcc
     3061 cagcttggag cgaacgacct acaccgaact gagataccta cagcgtgagc tatgagaaag
     3121 cgccacgctt cccgaaggga gaaaggcgga caggtatccg gtaagcggca gggtcggaac
     3181 aggagagcgc acgagggagc ttccaggggg aaacgcctgg tatctttata gtcctgtcgg
     3241 gttt
//
