>Addgene plasmid #140874 | pME-mScarlet-NS | depositor full sequence | sequence record 274126 | pME-mScarlet-NS sequence 3244 bps
CTTTCCTGCGTTATCCCCTGATTCTGTGGATAACCGTATTACCGCCTTTGAGTGAGCTGATACCGCTCGC
CGCAGCCGAACGACCGAGCGCAGCGAGTCAGTGAGCGAGGAAGCGGAAGAGCGCCCAATACGCAAACCGC
CTCTCCCCGCGCGTTGGCCGATTCATTAATGCAGCTGGCACGACAGGTTTCCCGACTGGAAAGCGGGCAG
TGAGCGCAACGCAATTAATACGCGTACCGCTAGCCAGGAAGAGTTTGTAGAAACGCAAAAAGGCCATCCG
TCAGGATGGCCTTCTGCTTAGTTTGATGCCTGGCAGTTTATGGCGGGCGTCCTGCCCGCCACCCTCCGGG
CCGTTGCTTCACAACGTTCAAATCCGCTCCCGGCGGATTTGTCCTACTCAGGAGAGCGTTCACCGACAAA
CAACAGATAAAACGAAAGGCCCAGTCTTCCGACTGAGCCTTTCGTTTTATTTGATGCCTGGCAGTTCCCT
ACTCTCGCGTTAACGCTAGCATGGATGTTTTCCCAGTCACGACGTTGTAAAACGACGGCCAGTCTTAAGC
TCGGGCCCCAAATAATGATTTTATTTTGACTGATAGTGACCTGTTCGTTGCAACACATTGATGAGCAATG
CTTTTTTATAATGCCAACTTTGTACAAAAAAGCAGGCTGCCACCATGGTATCTAAAGGAGAGGCTGTCAT
CAAAGAGTTTATGAGATTTAAAGTCCACATGGAGGGAAGCATGAACGGTCATGAGTTTGAAATAGAAGGA
GAAGGTGAGGGTCGACCTTACGAAGGTACCCAGACCGCGAAGTTGAAAGTTACCAAAGGGGGCCCCTTGC
CGTTCAGTTGGGACATCCTGTCCCCTCAATTTATGTACGGAAGCAGGGCTTTTACGAAACATCCGGCTGA
CATTCCCGATTACTATAAGCAAAGTTTCCCCGAGGGCTTTAAGTGGGAGCGCGTAATGAATTTTGAGGAT
GGCGGTGCTGTTACAGTCACACAGGATACATCCCTCGAAGACGGAACGTTGATCTACAAAGTTAAACTTC
GCGGGACTAACTTCCCGCCCGATGGCCCTGTGATGCAAAAGAAGACTATGGGATGGGAGGCCAGCACGGA
AAGACTCTACCCTGAAGATGGCGTACTTAAAGGTGATATAAAAATGGCTCTGCGCCTGAAGGATGGAGGT
CGTTACCTCGCCGATTTCAAGACCACCTACAAAGCCAAAAAACCCGTGCAGATGCCTGGCGCATATAATG
TAGATAGGAAGCTGGACATCACTAGCCATAATGAAGATTACACCGTTGTAGAGCAATACGAACGATCAGA
GGGCCGTCACTCAACCGGCGGTATGGATGAACTCTATAAGCCAGCTTTCTTGTACAAAGTTGGCATTATA
AGAAAGCATTGCTTATCAATTTGTTGCAACGAACAGGTCACTATCAGTCAAAATAAAATCATTATTTGCC
ATCCAGCTGATATCCCCTATAGTGAGTCGTATTACATGGTCATAGCTGTTTCCTGGCAGCTCTGGCCCGT
GTCTCAAAATCTCTGATGTTACATTGCACAAGATAAAATAATATCATCATGAACAATAAAACTGTCTGCT
TACATAAACAGTAATACAAGGGGTGTTATGAGCCATATTCAACGGGAAACGTCGAGGCCGCGATTAAATT
CCAACATGGATGCTGATTTATATGGGTATAAATGGGCTCGCGATAATGTCGGGCAATCAGGTGCGACAAT
CTATCGCTTGTATGGGAAGCCCGATGCGCCAGAGTTGTTTCTGAAACATGGCAAAGGTAGCGTTGCCAAT
GATGTTACAGATGAGATGGTCAGACTAAACTGGCTGACGGAATTTATGCCTCTTCCGACCATCAAGCATT
TTATCCGTACTCCTGATGATGCATGGTTACTCACCACTGCGATCCCCGGAAAAACAGCATTCCAGGTATT
AGAAGAATATCCTGATTCAGGTGAAAATATTGTTGATGCGCTGGCAGTGTTCCTGCGCCGGTTGCATTCG
ATTCCTGTTTGTAATTGTCCTTTTAACAGCGATCGCGTATTTCGTCTCGCTCAGGCGCAATCACGAATGA
ATAACGGTTTGGTTGATGCGAGTGATTTTGATGACGAGCGTAATGGCTGGCCTGTTGAACAAGTCTGGAA
AGAAATGCATAAACTTTTGCCATTCTCACCGGATTCAGTCGTCACTCATGGTGATTTCTCACTTGATAAC
CTTATTTTTGACGAGGGGAAATTAATAGGTTGTATTGATGTTGGACGAGTCGGAATCGCAGACCGATACC
AGGATCTTGCCATCCTATGGAACTGCCTCGGTGAGTTTTCTCCTTCATTACAGAAACGGCTTTTTCAAAA
ATATGGTATTGATAATCCTGATATGAATAAATTGCAGTTTCATTTGATGCTCGATGAGTTTTTCTAATCA
GAATTGGTTAATTGGTTGTAACACTGGCAGAGCATTACGCTGACTTGACGGGACGGCGCAAGCTCATGAC
CAAAATCCCTTAACGTGAGTTACGCGTCGTTCCACTGAGCGTCAGACCCCGTAGAAAAGATCAAAGGATC
TTCTTGAGATCCTTTTTTTCTGCGCGTAATCTGCTGCTTGCAAACAAAAAAACCACCGCTACCAGCGGTG
GTTTGTTTGCCGGATCAAGAGCTACCAACTCTTTTTCCGAAGGTAACTGGCTTCAGCAGAGCGCAGATAC
CAAATACTGTTCTTCTAGTGTAGCCGTAGTTAGGCCACCACTTCAAGAACTCTGTAGCACCGCCTACATA
CCTCGCTCTGCTAATCCTGTTACCAGTGGCTGCTGCCAGTGGCGATAAGTCGTGTCTTACCGGGTTGGAC
TCAAGACGATAGTTACCGGATAAGGCGCAGCGGTCGGGCTGAACGGGGGGTTCGTGCACACAGCCCAGCT
TGGAGCGAACGACCTACACCGAACTGAGATACCTACAGCGTGAGCTATGAGAAAGCGCCACGCTTCCCGA
AGGGAGAAAGGCGGACAGGTATCCGGTAAGCGGCAGGGTCGGAACAGGAGAGCGCACGAGGGAGCTTCCA
GGGGGAAACGCCTGGTATCTTTATAGTCCTGTCGGGTTTCGCCACCTCTGACTTGAGCGTCGATTTTTGT
GATGCTCGTCAGGGGGGCGGAGCCTATGGAAAAACGCCAGCAACGCGGCCTTTTTACGGTTCCTGGCCTT
TTGCTGGCCTTTTGCTCACATGTT
Features (pLannotate 1.2.2; 10 found; start..end, strand, type, name):
    121..213     +  CDS            lacI (fragment): lac repressor; lacI; The lac repressor binds to the lac operator to inhibit transcription in E. coli. This inhibition can be relieved by adding lactose or isopropyl-β-D-thiogalactopyranoside (IPTG).
    268..295     -  terminator     rrnB T2 terminator: transcription terminator T2 from the E. coli rrnB gene
    427..470     +  terminator     rrnB T1 terminator: Escherichia coli rrnB; transcription terminator T1 from the E. coli rrnB gene
    517..553     -  CDS            lacZα (fragment): LacZα fragment of β-galactosidase; lacZ fragment
    569..668     +  protein_bind   attL1: mutant version of attL; recombination site for the Gateway® LR reaction LR Clonase™
    675..1370    +  CDS            mScarlet: mScarlet is a basic (constitutively fluorescent) red fluorescent protein published in 2016, derived from synthetic construct. It has moderate acid sensitivity.
   1369..1468    -  protein_bind   attL1: mutant version of attL; recombination site for the Gateway® LR reaction LR Clonase™
   1486..1504    -  promoter       T7 promoter: promoter for bacteriophage T7 RNA polymerase
   1638..2447    +  CDS            KanR: aminoglycoside phosphotransferase; aph(3')-Ia; confers resistance to kanamycin in bacteria or G418 (Geneticin®) in eukaryotes
   2594..3182    +  rep_origin     ori: high-copy-number ColE1/pMB1/pBR322/pUC origin of replication
