[The description below was written by a language model from this plasmid's Addgene catalogue record, the feature table of its GenBank file and pLannotate feature annotations shown in this document.]
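Description:
pME-mScarlet-NS is a 3,244 bp Multisite Gateway middle entry clone built on the pDONR-221 backbone. It is a small bacterial plasmid propagated at high copy from a ColE1/pUC-type origin and selected with kanamycin through the aph(3')-Ia (KanR) gene. As is typical of pDONR-derived entry clones, rrnB T2 and T1 transcription terminators sit upstream of the recombination cassette to insulate it from read-through transcription. M13 forward and reverse primer sites and a T7 promoter flank the cassette, giving convenient sequencing access.

The payload is the coding sequence of mScarlet, a synthetic, constitutively fluorescent red protein. It is preceded by a vertebrate Kozak consensus for efficient translation initiation and bracketed by attL1 and attL2 sites. The automated annotation labels the second site as attL1, while the GenBank record identifies it as attL2, which is the arrangement expected for a middle entry clone. The two feature tables use coordinates offset by about 125 bp but describe the same elements in the same order. The mScarlet reading frame runs right up to the downstream att site. Together with the "NS" in the name, this suggests a version without a stop codon, although the record does not spell out the abbreviation.

The plasmid carries no eukaryotic promoter or polyadenylation signal of its own. It is meant to be combined by LR recombination with a 5' entry clone supplying a promoter, a 3' entry clone supplying an open reading frame, and a destination vector. The resulting expression construct places mScarlet at the 5' end of the ORF, producing an N-terminally tagged red fluorescent fusion protein. The associated publication describes an in vivo cell biological screen of T-tubule formation.
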