Addgene plasmid #140874: pME-mScarlet-NS
Purpose: Multisite Gateway middle entry vector for fusing mScarlet to the 5' end of an ORF.
Depositing lab: Rob Parton. Depositing organization: University of Queensland, Institute for Molecular Bioscience. Publication: In vivo cell biological screening identifies an endocytic capture mechanism for T-tubule formation. Hall TE, Martel N, Ariotti N, Xiong Z, Lo HP, Ferguson C, Rae J, Lim YW, Parton RG. Nat Commun. 2020 Jul 24;11(1):3711. doi: 10.1038/s41467-020-17486-w. PubMed 32709891.
Backbone
  Vector backbone: pDONR-221
  Backbone manufacturer: Invitrogen
  Vector type: Gateway entry clone
Growth in bacteria
  Bacterial resistance: Kanamycin, 50 μg/mL
  Growth temperature: 37°C
  Growth strain: DH5alpha
  Copy number: High Copy
Gene/Insert
  Gene/Insert name: mScarlet
  Species: Synthetic
Terms and licenses: Academic/Nonprofit Terms; Industry Terms: Not Available to Industry
How to cite: pME-mScarlet-NS was a gift from Rob Parton (Addgene plasmid # 140874 ; http://n2t.net/addgene:140874 ; RRID:Addgene_140874)
